>Addgene plasmid #210839 | pCAG-FIP200 (1-640)-V314D-TSF | addgene full sequence | sequence record 417173 | Addgene NGS Result
GTCGACATTGATTATTGACTAGTTATTAATAGTAATCAATTACGGGGTCATTAGTTCATAGCCCATATAT
GGAGTTCCGCGTTACATAACTTACGGTAAATGGCCCGCCTGGCTGACCGCCCAACGACCCCCGCCCATTG
ACGTCAATAATGACGTATGTTCCCATAGTAACGCCAATAGGGACTTTCCATTGACGTCAATGGGTGGAGT
ATTTACGGTAAACTGCCCACTTGGCAGTACATCAAGTGTATCATATGCCAAGTACGCCCCCTATTGACGT
CAATGACGGTAAATGGCCCGCCTGGCATTATGCCCAGTACATGACCTTATGGGACTTTCCTACTTGGCAG
TACATCTACGTATTAGTCATCGCTATTACCATGGTCGAGGTGAGCCCCACGTTCTGCTTCACTCTCCCCA
TCTCCCCCCCCTCCCCACCCCCAATTTTGTATTTATTTATTTTTTAATTATTTTGTGCAGCGATGGGGGC
GGGGGGGGGGGGGGGGGGGGGGGGGGCGGGGGGGGGCGGGGCGAGGGGCGGGGCGGGGCGAGGCGGAGAG
GTGCGGCGGCAGCCAATCAGAGCGGCGCGCTCCGAAAGTTTCCTTTTATGGCGAGGCGGCGGCGGCGGCG
GCCCTATAAAAAGCGAAGCGCGCGGCGGGCGGGAGTCGCTGCGCGCTGCCTTCGCCCCGTGCCCCGCTCC
GCCGCCGCCTCGCGCCGCCCGCCCCGGCTCTGACTGACCGCGTTACTCCCACAGGTGAGCGGGCGGGACG
GCCCTTCTCCTCCGGGCTGTAATTAGCGCTTGGTTTAATGACGGCTTGTTTCTTTTCTGTGGCTGCGTGA
AAGCCTTGAGGGGCTCCGGGAGGGCCCTTTGTGCGGGGGGAGCGGCTCGGGGGGTGCGTGCGTGTGTGTG
TGCGTGGGGAGCGCCGCGTGCGGCTCCGCGCTGCCCGGCGGCTGTGAGCGCTGCGGGCGCGGCGCGGGGC
TTTGTGCGCTCCGCAGTGTGCGCGAGGGGAGCGCGGCCGGGGGCGGTGCCCCGCGGTGCGGGGGGGGCTG
CGAGGGGAACAAAGGCTGCGTGCGGGGTGTGTGCGTGGGGGGGTGAGCAGGGGGTGTGGGCGCGTCGGTC
GGGCTGCAACCCCCCCTGCACCCCCCTCCCCGAGTTGCTGAGCACGGCCCGGCTTCGGGTGCGGGGCTCC
GTACGGGGCGTGGCGCGGGGCTCGCCGTGCCGGGCGGGGGGTGGCGGCAGGTGGGGGTGCCGGGCGGGGC
GGGGCCGCCTCGGGCCGGGGAGGGCTCGGGGGAGGGGCGCGGCGGCCCCCGGAGCGCCGGCGGCTGTCGA
GGCGCGGCGAGCCGCAGCCATTGCCTTTTATGGTAATCGTGCGAGAGGGCGCAGGGACTTCCTTTGTCCC
AAATCTGTGCGGAGCCGAAATCTGGGAGGCGCCGCCGCACCCCCTCTAGCGGGCGCGGGGCGAAGCGGTG
CGGCGCCGGCAGGAAGGAAATGGGCGGGGAGGGCCTTCGTGCGTCGCCGCGCCGCCGTCCCCTTCTCCCT
CTCCAGCCTCGGGGCTGTCCGCGGGGGGACGGCTGCCTTCGGGGGGGACGGGGCAGGGCGGGGTTCGGCT
TCTGGCGTGTGACCGGCGGCTCTAGAGCCTCTGCTAACCATGTTCATGCCTTCTTCTTTTTCCTACAGCT
CCTGGGCAACGTGCTGGTTATTGTGCTGTCTCATCATTTTGGCAAAGAATTCCTCGATCGACGGTATCGA
TAGCCACCATGAAGCTCTATGTGTTTCTCGTGAATACCGGCACTACCCTGACCTTTGATACCGAACTGAC
CGTCCAGACCGTGGCTGACCTGAAGCATGCTATCCAGTCTAAATACAAGATCGCAATTCAGCACCAGGTG
CTGGTGGTCAACGGCGGAGAGTGCATGGCCGCTGATCGCAGGGTCTGTACCTATTCAGCCGGCACCGACA
CTAACCCAATCTTCCTCTTTAATAAGGAGATGATTCTGTGCGATAGACCCCCTGCTATCCCCAAGACCAC
TTTTAGCACTGAGAACGACATGGAAATCAAAGTGGAGGAATCCCTGATGATGCCAGCCGTGTTCCACACC
GTCGCTTCTCGCACTCAGCTGGCACTCGAGATGTACGAAGTGGCCAAGAAACTGTGCTCTTTCTGTGAGG
GTCTCGTCCACGATGAACATCTGCAGCACCAGGGCTGGGCAGCCATTATGGCTAACCTGGAGGACTGTTC
AAATAGTTATCAGAAACTGCTCTTCAAGTTTGAGTCTATCTACTCAAACTATCTGCAGAGCATCGAAGAC
ATTAAACTGAAGCTCACACACCTGGGAACCGCAGTGAGCGTCATGGCCAAGATCCCTCTGCTCGAGTGCC
TGACTAGGCATTCCTACAGAGAATGTCTGGGTAGGCTCGATAGTCTGCCAGAACACGAGGACAGCGAGAA
AGCCGAAATGAAGCGCTCTACAGAGCTGGTGCTCTCACCTGACATGCCAAGGACAACCAACGAAAGTCTG
CTCACCAGCTTCCCAAAGTCCGTGGAGCATGTCTCCCCCGACACTGCCGATGCTGAATCTGGAAAGGAGA
TTAGAGAAAGTTGCCAGAGCACCGTGCACCAGCAGGACGAGACTACAATTGACACTAAGGACGGCGATCT
GCCCTTCTTTAACGTCAGTCTGCTCGATTGGATCAACGACCAGGACAGACCTAATGATGTGGAGTCCCTG
GTCCGGAAGTGCTTTGATAGCATGTCCCGTCTGGACCCACGTATCATTCGTCCTTTCATCGCAGAGTGTC
GTCAGACCATTGCCAAGCTGGACAACCAGAATATGAAAGCTATTAAGGGTCTGGAAGATCGGCTCTACGC
CCTGGACCAGATGATCGCTAGCTGTGGACGCCTGGTGAACGAGCAGAAGGAACTCGCTCAGGGTTTCCTG
GCAAACCAGAAAAGAGCCGAGAATCTCAAGGATGCATCAGTGCTGCCTGACCTGTGCCTCAGTCATGCCA
ATCAGCTGATGATTATGCTCCAGAACCACCGCAAGCTGCTCGACATCAAACAGAAGTGTACCACTGCTAA
ACAGGAGCTGGCAAACAATCTCCATGTGAGGCTGAAGTGGTGCTGTTTCGTCATGCTGCACGCAGACCAG
GATGGCGAGAAGCTCCAGGCCCTGCTCAGGCTGGTGATTGAGCTGCTCGAAAGAGTGAAGATCGTCGAGG
CTCTGTCCACCGTCCCACAGATGTACTGCCTGGCAGTGGTCGAGGTGGTCAGACGTAAAATGTTTATCAA
GCACTACAGAGAATGGGCAGGTGCCCTCGTGAAAGATGGCAAGCGTCTGTATGAAGCCGAGAAATCTAAG
CGTGAGTCATTCGGCAAACTGTTTCGGAAGAGCTTCCTCCGTAACCGGCTGTTCCGCGGACTCGACAGTT
GGCCACCCAGCTTTTGCACCCAGAAACCTAGGAAGTTCGACTGTGAGCTGCCAGATATCTCCCTCAAGGA
CCTGCAGTTTCTCCAGTCCTTCTGCCCATCTGAGGTGCAGCCCTTTCTGAGGGTCCCTCTGCTCTGTGAC
TTCGAACCTCTGCACCAGCATGTGCTGGCCCTCCACAACCTCGTCAAGGCTGCACAGAGTCTGGATGAGA
TGAGCCAGACAATCACCGACCTGCTCAGCGAACAGAAGGGTACCGAAAACCTGTACTTCCAATCCGGTAT
GGCGGCCTGGTCACACCCGCAGTTCGAGAAAGGTGGAGGTGCCCGAGGTGGATCGGGAGGTGGATCGTGG
AGCCACCCGCAGTTCGAAAAAGGATTCGATTACAAGGATGACGATGACAAGTAGCTCGAGGAATTCACTC
CTCAGGTGCAGGCTGCCTATCAGAAGGTGGTGGCTGGTGTGGCCAATGCCCTGGCTCACAAATACCACTG
AGATCTTTTTCCCTCTGCCAAAAATTATGGGGACATCATGAAGCCCCTTGAGCATCTGACTTCTGGCTAA
TAAAGGAAATTTATTTTCATTGCAATAGTGTGTTGGAATTTTTTGTGTCTCTCACTCGGAAGGACATATG
GGAGGGCAAATCATTTAAAACATCAGAATGAGTATTTGGTTTAGAGTTTGGCAACATATGCCCATATGCT
GGCTGCCATGAACAAAGGTTGGCTATAAAGAGGTCATCAGTATATGAAACAGCCCCCTGCTGTCCATTCC
TTATTCCATAGAAAAGCCTTGACTTGAGGTTAGATTTTTTTTATATTTTGTTTTGTGTTATTTTTTTCTT
TAACATCCCTAAAATTTTCCTTACATGTTTTACTAGCCAGATTTTTCCTCCTCTCCTGACTACTCCCAGT
CATAGCTGTCCCTCTTCTCTTATGGAGATCCCTCGACCTGCAGCCCAAGCTTGGCGTAATCATGGTCATA
GCTGTTTCCTGTGTGAAATTGTTATCCGCTCACAATTCCACACAACATACGAGCCGGAAGCATAAAGTGT
AAAGCCTGGGGTGCCTAATGAGTGAGCTAACTCACATTAATTGCGTTGCGCTCACTGCCCGCTTTCCAGT
CGGGAAACCTGTCGTGCCAGCGGATCCGCATCTCAATTAGTCAGCAACCATAGTCCCGCCCCTAACTCCG
CCCATCCCGCCCCTAACTCCGCCCAGTTCCGCCCATTCTCCGCCCCATGGCTGACTAATTTTTTTTATTT
ATGCAGAGGCCGAGGCCGCCTCGGCCTCTGAGCTATTCCAGAAGTAGTGAGGAGGCTTTTTTGGAGGCCT
AGGCTTTTGCAAAAAGCTAACTTGTTTATTGCAGCTTATAATGGTTACAAATAAAGCAATAGCATCACAA
ATTTCACAAATAAAGCATTTTTTTCACTGCATTCTAGTTGTGGTTTGTCCAAACTCATCAATGTATCTTA
TCATGTCTGGATCCGCTGCATTAATGAATCGGCCAACGCGCGGGGAGAGGCGGTTTGCGTATTGGGCGCT
CTTCCGCTTCCTCGCTCACTGACTCGCTGCGCTCGGTCGTTCGGCTGCGGCGAGCGGTATCAGCTCACTC
AAAGGCGGTAATACGGTTATCCACAGAATCAGGGGATAACGCAGGAAAGAACATGTGAGCAAAAGGCCAG
CAAAAGGCCAGGAACCGTAAAAAGGCCGCGTTGCTGGCGTTTTTCCATAGGCTCCGCCCCCCTGACGAGC
ATCACAAAAATCGACGCTCAAGTCAGAGGTGGCGAAACCCGACAGGACTATAAAGATACCAGGCGTTTCC
CCCTGGAAGCTCCCTCGTGCGCTCTCCTGTTCCGACCCTGCCGCTTACCGGATACCTGTCCGCCTTTCTC
CCTTCGGGAAGCGTGGCGCTTTCTCATAGCTCACGCTGTAGGTATCTCAGTTCGGTGTAGGTCGTTCGCT
CCAAGCTGGGCTGTGTGCACGAACCCCCCGTTCAGCCCGACCGCTGCGCCTTATCCGGTAACTATCGTCT
TGAGTCCAACCCGGTAAGACACGACTTATCGCCACTGGCAGCAGCCACTGGTAACAGGATTAGCAGAGCG
AGGTATGTAGGCGGTGCTACAGAGTTCTTGAAGTGGTGGCCTAACTACGGCTACACTAGAAGAACAGTAT
TTGGTATCTGCGCTCTGCTGAAGCCAGTTACCTTCGGAAAAAGAGTTGGTAGCTCTTGATCCGGCAAACA
AACCACCGCTGGTAGCGGTGGTTTTTTTGTTTGCAAGCAGCAGATTACGCGCAGAAAAAAAGGATCTCAA
GAAGATCCTTTGATCTTTTCTACGGGGTCTGACGCTCAGTGGAACGAAAACTCACGTTAAGGGATTTTGG
TCATGAGATTATCAAAAAGGATCTTCACCTAGATCCTTTTAAATTAAAAATGAAGTTTTAAATCAATCTA
AAGTATATATGAGTAAACTTGGTCTGACAGTTACCAATGCTTAATCAGTGAGGCACCTATCTCAGCGATC
TGTCTATTTCGTTCATCCATAGTTGCCTGACTCCCCGTCGTGTAGATAACTACGATACGGGAGGGCTTAC
CATCTGGCCCCAGTGCTGCAATGATACCGCGAGACCCACGCTCACCGGCTCCAGATTTATCAGCAATAAA
CCAGCCAGCCGGAAGGGCCGAGCGCAGAAGTGGTCCTGCAACTTTATCCGCCTCCATCCAGTCTATTAAT
TGTTGCCGGGAAGCTAGAGTAAGTAGTTCGCCAGTTAATAGTTTGCGCAACGTTGTTGCCATTGCTACAG
GCATCGTGGTGTCACGCTCGTCGTTTGGTATGGCTTCATTCAGCTCCGGTTCCCAACGATCAAGGCGAGT
TACATGATCCCCCATGTTGTGCAAAAAAGCGGTTAGCTCCTTCGGTCCTCCGATCGTTGTCAGAAGTAAG
TTGGCCGCAGTGTTATCACTCATGGTTATGGCAGCACTGCATAATTCTCTTACTGTCATGCCATCCGTAA
GATGCTTTTCTGTGACTGGTGAGTACTCAACCAAGTCATTCTGAGAATAGTGTATGCGGCGACCGAGTTG
CTCTTGCCCGGCGTCAATACGGGATAATACCGCGCCACATAGCAGAACTTTAAAAGTGCTCATCATTGGA
AAACGTTCTTCGGGGCGAAAACTCTCAAGGATCTTACCGCTGTTGAGATCCAGTTCGATGTAACCCACTC
GTGCACCCAACTGATCTTCAGCATCTTTTACTTTCACCAGCGTTTCTGGGTGAGCAAAAACAGGAAGGCA
AAATGCCGCAAAAAAGGGAATAAGGGCGACACGGAAATGTTGAATACTCATACTCTTCCTTTTTCAATAT
TATTGAAGCATTTATCAGGGTTATTGTCTCATGAGCGGATACATATTTGAATGTATTTAGAAAAATAAAC
AAATAGGGGTTCCGCGCACATTTCCCCGAAAAGTGCCACCTGG
Features (pLannotate 1.2.2; 20 found; start..end, strand, type, name):
      4..383     +  enhancer       CMV enhancer: human cytomegalovirus immediate early enhancer
    385..661     +  promoter       chicken β-actin promoter: No description available
    662..1678    +  intron         chimeric intron: chimera between introns from chicken β-actin and rabbit β-globin
   1676..1732    +  CDS            HBB (fragment): HBB_LEPEU - Experimental evidence at protein level: Swiss-Prot protein existence level 1. Involved in oxygen transport from the lung to the various peripheral tissues. From Lepus europaeus (European hare).
   1759..3750    +  CDS            RB1CC1 (fragment): RBCC1_HUMAN - Also known as KIAA0203, RBICC. Experimental evidence at protein level: Swiss-Prot protein existence level 1. Involved in autophagy (PubMed:21775823). Regulates early events but also late events of autophagosome formation through direct interaction with Atg16L1 (PubMed:23392225). Required for the formation of the autophagosome-like double-membrane structure that surrounds the Salmonella-containing vacuole (SCV) during S.typhimurium infection and subsequent xenophagy (By similarity). Involved in repair of DNA damage caused by ionizing radiation, which subsequently improves cell sur
   3778..3800    +  CDS            Strep-Tag II (fragment): peptide that binds Strep-Tactin®, an engineered form of streptavidin
   3808..3831    +  CDS            FLAG: FLAG® epitope tag, followed by an enterokinase cleavage site
   3841..3918    +  CDS            HBB (fragment): HBB_PONPY - Experimental evidence at transcript level: Swiss-Prot protein existence level 2. Involved in oxygen transport from the lung to the various peripheral tissues. From Pongo pygmaeus (Bornean orangutan).
   3989..4044    +  polyA_signal   β-globin poly(A) signal: rabbit β-globin polyadenylation signal (Gil and Proudfoot, 1987)
   4429..4445    -  protein_bind   lac operator: The lac repressor binds to the lac operator to inhibit transcription in E. coli. This inhibition can be relieved by adding lactose or isopropyl-β-D-thiogalactopyranoside (IPTG). lac repressor encoded by lacI
   4453..4483    -  promoter       lac promoter: promoter for the E. coli lac operon
   4498..4519    -  protein_bind   CAP binding site: CAP binding activates transcription in the presence of cAMP. E. coli catabolite activator protein
   4532..4571    -  CDS            lacI (fragment): lac repressor; lacI; The lac repressor binds to the lac operator to inhibit transcription in E. coli. This inhibition can be relieved by adding lactose or isopropyl-β-D-thiogalactopyranoside (IPTG).
   4578..4600    +  promoter       SV40 promoter (fragment): SV40 enhancer and early promoter
   4624..4759    +  rep_origin     SV40 ori: SV40 origin of replication
   4779..4913    +  polyA_signal   SV40 poly(A) signal: SV40 polyadenylation signal
   4915..4969    -  CDS            lacI (fragment): lac repressor; lacI; The lac repressor binds to the lac operator to inhibit transcription in E. coli. This inhibition can be relieved by adding lactose or isopropyl-β-D-thiogalactopyranoside (IPTG).
   5152..5740    -  rep_origin     ori: high-copy-number ColE1/pMB1/pBR322/pUC origin of replication
   5911..6771    -  CDS            AmpR: β-lactamase; bla; confers resistance to ampicillin, carbenicillin, and related antibiotics
   6772..6876    -  promoter       AmpR promoter: bla
