[The description below was written by a language model from this plasmid's Addgene catalogue record and pLannotate feature annotations shown in this document.]
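Description:
pCAG-FIP200 (1-640)-V314D-TSF is a mammalian expression plasmid built on the pCAG backbone, designed to produce a point-mutant N-terminal domain fragment of human FIP200 (gene RB1CC1, also known as ATG17), a scaffold subunit of the autophagy-initiating ULK1 complex. In bacteria it is maintained through a high-copy ColE1/pUC-type origin and selected with ampicillin via the β-lactamase gene and its native promoter. The backbone also carries remnants of a lac promoter/operator region, short lacI fragments, and an SV40 origin with a partial SV40 promoter and an SV40 polyadenylation signal. The SV40 origin can support episomal replication in cells expressing large T antigen. No mammalian selection marker is annotated.

Expression is driven by the composite CAG promoter, which combines the CMV immediate-early enhancer, the chicken β-actin promoter, and a chimeric β-actin/β-globin intron to give strong, constitutive transcription in most mammalian cell types. The annotated RB1CC1 coding segment is about 2 kb, consistent with residues 1–640, and per the record carries the V314D substitution. The insert was cloned between ClaI and KpnI sites. Directly downstream, the table shows a Strep-tag II fragment and a FLAG epitope, matching the C-terminal "TSF" tag in the name, which would allow affinity purification on Strep-Tactin or anti-FLAG resins as well as immunodetection. The record does not spell out the full tag composition. The short HBB matches flanking the cassette are β-globin sequences belonging to the vector, and the transcript ends at the rabbit β-globin poly(A) signal.

The stated purpose is mammalian expression of the FIP200 NTD mutant. The associated work concerns the structure and activation of the human ULK1 complex and PI3KC3-C1 supercomplex, though the record does not state the specific effect of the mutation.
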