Addgene plasmid #210839: pCAG-FIP200 (1-640)-V314D-TSF
Purpose: Mammalian expression of FIP200 NTD mutant
Depositing lab: James Hurley. Depositing organization: University of California, Berkeley. Publication: Structure and activation of the human autophagy-initiating ULK1C:PI3KC3-C1 supercomplex. Chen M, Nguyen TN, Ren X, Khuu G, Cook ASI, Zhao Y, Yildiz A, Lazarou M, Hurley JH. Nat Struct Mol Biol. 2025 Sep;32(9):1596-1605. doi: 10.1038/s41594-025-01557-x. Epub 2025 May 29. PubMed 40442316.
Backbone
  Vector backbone: pCAG
  Vector type: Mammalian Expression
Growth in bacteria
  Bacterial resistance: Ampicillin, 100 μg/mL
  Growth temperature: 37°C
  Growth strain: DH5alpha
  Copy number: High Copy
Gene/Insert
  Gene/Insert name: FIP200
  Species: H. sapiens (human)
  Mutation: V314D
  Entrez Gene: RB1CC1 (a.k.a. ATG17, CC1, FIP200, PPP1R131)
  Cloning method: Restriction Enzyme; 5′ cloning site ClaI (unknown if destroyed); 3′ cloning site KpnI (unknown if destroyed)
Terms and licenses: Academic/Nonprofit Terms; Industry Terms: Not Available to Industry
Depositor comments: Please visit https://www.biorxiv.org/content/10.1101/2023.06.01.543278v3 for bioRxiv preprint.
How to cite: pCAG-FIP200 (1-640)-V314D-TSF was a gift from James Hurley (Addgene plasmid # 210839 ; http://n2t.net/addgene:210839 ; RRID:Addgene_210839)
