>Addgene plasmid #210839 | pCAG-FIP200 (1-640)-V314D-TSF | depositor partial sequence | sequence record 411069 | FIP200 (1-640)-V314D (ClaI/kpnI)
ATGAAGCTCTATGTGTTTCTCGTGAATACCGGCACTACCCTGACCTTTGATACCGAACTGACCGTCCAGA
CCGTGGCTGACCTGAAGCATGCTATCCAGTCTAAATACAAGATCGCAATTCAGCACCAGGTGCTGGTGGT
CAACGGCGGAGAGTGCATGGCCGCTGATCGCAGGGTCTGTACCTATTCAGCCGGCACCGACACTAACCCA
ATCTTCCTCTTTAATAAGGAGATGATTCTGTGCGATAGACCCCCTGCTATCCCCAAGACCACTTTTAGCA
CTGAGAACGACATGGAAATCAAAGTGGAGGAATCCCTGATGATGCCAGCCGTGTTCCACACCGTCGCTTC
TCGCACTCAGCTGGCACTCGAGATGTACGAAGTGGCCAAGAAACTGTGCTCTTTCTGTGAGGGTCTCGTC
CACGATGAACATCTGCAGCACCAGGGCTGGGCAGCCATTATGGCTAACCTGGAGGACTGTTCAAATAGTT
ATCAGAAACTGCTCTTCAAGTTTGAGTCTATCTACTCAAACTATCTGCAGAGCATCGAAGACATTAAACT
GAAGCTCACACACCTGGGAACCGCAGTGAGCGTCATGGCCAAGATCCCTCTGCTCGAGTGCCTGACTAGG
CATTCCTACAGAGAATGTCTGGGTAGGCTCGATAGTCTGCCAGAACACGAGGACAGCGAGAAAGCCGAAA
TGAAGCGCTCTACAGAGCTGGTGCTCTCACCTGACATGCCAAGGACAACCAACGAAAGTCTGCTCACCAG
CTTCCCAAAGTCCGTGGAGCATGTCTCCCCCGACACTGCCGATGCTGAATCTGGAAAGGAGATTAGAGAA
AGTTGCCAGAGCACCGTGCACCAGCAGGACGAGACTACAATTGACACTAAGGACGGCGATCTGCCCTTCT
TTAACGTCAGTCTGCTCGATTGGATCAACGACCAGGACAGACCTAATGATGTGGAGTCCCTGGTCCGGAA
GTGCTTTGATAGCATGTCCCGTCTGGACCCACGTATCATTCGTCCTTTCATCGCAGAGTGTCGTCAGACC
ATTGCCAAGCTGGACAACCAGAATATGAAAGCTATTAAGGGTCTGGAAGATCGGCTCTACGCCCTGGACC
AGATGATCGCTAGCTGTGGACGCCTGGTGAACGAGCAGAAGGAACTCGCTCAGGGTTTCCTGGCAAACCA
GAAAAGAGCCGAGAATCTCAAGGATGCATCAGTGCTGCCTGACCTGTGCCTCAGTCATGCCAATCAGCTG
ATGATTATGCTCCAGAACCACCGCAAGCTGCTCGACATCAAACAGAAGTGTACCACTGCTAAACAGGAGC
TGGCAAACAATCTCCATGTGAGGCTGAAGTGGTGCTGTTTCGTCATGCTGCACGCAGACCAGGATGGCGA
GAAGCTCCAGGCCCTGCTCAGGCTGGTGATTGAGCTGCTCGAAAGAGTGAAGATCGTCGAGGCTCTGTCC
ACCGTCCCACAGATGTACTGCCTGGCAGTGGTCGAGGTGGTCAGACGTAAAATGTTTATCAAGCACTACA
GAGAATGGGCAGGTGCCCTCGTGAAAGATGGCAAGCGTCTGTATGAAGCCGAGAAATCTAAGCGTGAGTC
ATTCGGCAAACTGTTTCGGAAGAGCTTCCTCCGTAACCGGCTGTTCCGCGGACTCGACAGTTGGCCACCC
AGCTTTTGCACCCAGAAACCTAGGAAGTTCGACTGTGAGCTGCCAGATATCTCCCTCAAGGACCTGCAGT
TTCTCCAGTCCTTCTGCCCATCTGAGGTGCAGCCCTTTCTGAGGGTCCCTCTGCTCTGTGACTTCGAACC
TCTGCACCAGCATGTGCTGGCCCTCCACAACCTCGTCAAGGCTGCACAGAGTCTGGATGAGATGAGCCAG
ACAATCACCGACCTGCTCAGCGAACAGAAG
